Addgene plasmid #190086: pcDNA3_SARS-CoV-Spike[SARS-CoV-2 RBD]
Purpose: express chimeric SARS-CoV spike with the SARS-CoV-2 receptor binding domain
Depositing lab: Kenneth Matreyek. Publication: Expanded ACE2 dependencies of diverse SARS-like coronavirus receptor binding domains. Roelle SM, Shukla N, Pham AT, Bruchez AM, Matreyek KA. PLoS Biol. 2022 Jul 27;20(7):e3001738. doi: 10.1371/journal.pbio.3001738. PubMed 35895696.
Backbone
  Vector backbone: pcDNA3
  Backbone size w/o insert (bp): 5278
  Vector type: Mammalian Expression
Growth in bacteria
  Bacterial resistance: Ampicillin, 100 μg/mL
  Growth temperature: 37°C
  Growth strain: DH5alpha
  Copy number: High Copy
Gene/Insert
  Gene/Insert name: SARS-CoV S
  Species: Synthetic
  Insert size (bp): 3840
  Entrez Gene: S (a.k.a. sars2, E2)
  Promoter: CMV
  Tag / fusion protein: Rhodopsin C9 (C terminal on insert)
  Cloning method: Gibson Cloning
  Sequencing primers: 5′ CGCAAATGGGCGGTAGGC; 3′ CCTCGACTGTGCCTTCTA
Resource information
  A portion of this plasmid was derived from a plasmid made by: https://www.addgene.org/145031/
Terms and licenses: Academic/Nonprofit Terms; Industry Terms: Not Available to Industry
How to cite: pcDNA3_SARS-CoV-Spike[SARS-CoV-2 RBD] was a gift from Kenneth Matreyek (Addgene plasmid # 190086 ; http://n2t.net/addgene:190086 ; RRID:Addgene_190086)
