[The description below was written by a language model from this plasmid's Addgene catalogue record and pLannotate feature annotations shown in this document.]
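Description:
pcDNA3_SARS-CoV-Spike[SARS-CoV-2 RBD] is a mammalian expression plasmid built on the pcDNA3 backbone, with a sequenced length of about 9.2 kb. It encodes a synthetic chimeric coronavirus spike glycoprotein: the SARS-CoV spike in which the receptor binding domain has been replaced by that of SARS-CoV-2. The roughly 3.8 kb insert was assembled by Gibson cloning and carries a C-terminal rhodopsin C9 epitope tag, a short peptide commonly used for antibody detection or capture of the protein. The automated annotation recognises the open reading frame simply as SARS-CoV S and does not separately mark the swapped domain or the tag. According to the record, part of the plasmid derives from an earlier deposited construct.

Spike expression is driven by the human cytomegalovirus immediate early enhancer and promoter and terminated by the bovine growth hormone polyadenylation signal. A T7 promoter lies between the CMV promoter and the coding sequence, which in principle permits in vitro transcription. A separate SV40 early promoter drives a neomycin phosphotransferase cassette ending in an SV40 polyadenylation signal, allowing G418 selection of stably transfected mammalian cells. In E. coli the plasmid is maintained at high copy through a ColE1/pUC-type origin and selected with ampicillin via β-lactamase; an f1 origin is also present. Several small annotated fragments (HIV-1 LTR, ble, lacI, bom) appear to be backbone remnants or short similarity matches rather than functional parts.

The associated study concerns the ACE2 dependencies of receptor binding domains from diverse SARS-like coronaviruses, so the construct serves to express this chimeric spike in mammalian cells for comparing how different domains engage the receptor. The record does not specify the assay format.
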