Features (pLannotate 1.2.2; 20 found; start..end, strand, type, name):
      1..380     +  enhancer       CMV enhancer: human cytomegalovirus immediate early enhancer
    381..584     +  promoter       CMV promoter: human cytomegalovirus (CMV) immediate early promoter
    580..613     +  LTR            5' LTR (truncated) (fragment): truncated 5' long terminal repeat (LTR) from HIV-1
    629..647     +  promoter       T7 promoter: promoter for bacteriophage T7 RNA polymerase
    757..4497    +  CDS            S: SPIKE_SARS - Experimental evidence at protein level: Swiss-Prot protein existence level 1. [Spike protein S2']: Acts as a viral fusion peptide which is unmasked following S2 cleavage occurring upon virus endocytosis. From Severe acute respiratory syndrome coronavirus (SARS-CoV).
   4583..4807    +  polyA_signal   bGH poly(A) signal: bovine growth hormone polyadenylation signal
   4811..4832    +  promoter       SV40 promoter (fragment): SV40 enhancer and early promoter
   4853..5281    +  rep_origin     f1 ori (sequence partly withheld): f1 bacteriophage origin of replication; arrow indicates direction of (+) strand synthesis
   5295..5624    +  promoter       SV40 promoter: SV40 enhancer and early promoter
   5691..6483    +  CDS            NeoR/KanR: aminoglycoside phosphotransferase from Tn5; aph(3')-II (or nptII); confers resistance to neomycin, kanamycin, and G418 (Geneticin®)
   6504..6662    +  CDS            ble (fragment): BLE_KLEPN - Experimental evidence at protein level: Swiss-Prot protein existence level 1. Binding protein with a strong affinity to the bleomycin family of antibiotics. Binds to CL990; an antimitotic-antibiotic compound. From Klebsiella pneumoniae.
   6657..6778    +  polyA_signal   SV40 poly(A) signal: SV40 polyadenylation signal
   6851..6867    -  protein_bind   lac operator: The lac repressor binds to the lac operator to inhibit transcription in E. coli. This inhibition can be relieved by adding lactose or isopropyl-β-D-thiogalactopyranoside (IPTG). lac repressor encoded by lacI
   6875..6905    -  promoter       lac promoter: promoter for the E. coli lac operon
   6920..6941    -  protein_bind   CAP binding site: CAP binding activates transcription in the presence of cAMP. E. coli catabolite activator protein
   6954..7046    -  CDS            lacI (fragment): lac repressor; lacI; The lac repressor binds to the lac operator to inhibit transcription in E. coli. This inhibition can be relieved by adding lactose or isopropyl-β-D-thiogalactopyranoside (IPTG).
   7229..7817    -  rep_origin     ori: high-copy-number ColE1/pMB1/pBR322/pUC origin of replication
   7988..8848    -  CDS            AmpR: β-lactamase; bla; confers resistance to ampicillin, carbenicillin, and related antibiotics
   8849..8953    -  promoter       AmpR promoter: bla
   9012..9064    -  misc_feature   bom (fragment): basis of mobility region from pBR322
>Addgene plasmid #190086 | pcDNA3_SARS-CoV-Spike[SARS-CoV-2 RBD] | addgene full sequence | sequence record 371279 | Addgene NGS Result
GACATTGATTATTGACTAGTTATTAATAGTAATCAATTACGGGGTCATTAGTTCATAGCCCATATATGGA
GTTCCGCGTTACATAACTTACGGTAAATGGCCCGCCTGGCTGACCGCCCAACGACCCCCGCCCATTGACG
TCAATAATGACGTATGTTCCCATAGTAACGCCAATAGGGACTTTCCATTGACGTCAATGGGTGGAGTATT
TACGGTAAACTGCCCACTTGGCAGTACATCAAGTGTATCATATGCCAAGTACGCCCCCTATTGACGTCAA
TGACGGTAAATGGCCCGCCTGGCATTATGCCCAGTACATGACCTTATGGGACTTTCCTACTTGGCAGTAC
ATCTACGTATTAGTCATCGCTATTACCATGGTGATGCGGTTTTGGCAGTACATCAATGGGCGTGGATAGC
GGTTTGACTCACGGGGATTTCCAAGTCTCCACCCCATTGACGTCAATGGGAGTTTGTTTTGGCACCAAAA
TCAACGGGACTTTCCAAAATGTCGTAACAACTCCGCCCCATTGACGCAAATGGGCGGTAGGCGTGTACGG
TGGGAGGTCTATATAAGCAGAGCTCTCTGGCTAACTAGAGAACCCACTGCTTACTGGCTTATCGAAATTA
ATACGACTCACTATAGGGAGACCCAAGCTGGCTAGCGTTTAAACGGGCCCTCTAGAAACCATGCCCATGG
GGTCTCTGCAACCGCTGGCCACCTTGTACCTGCTGGGGATGCTGGTCGCTTCCGTGCTAGCCAGCGGCAG
CGACCTGGACCGCTGCACCACGTTCGATGACGTGCAGGCGCCCAACTACACCCAGCACACCTCCAGCATG
CGCGGCGTGTACTATCCCGACGAGATCTTCCGCAGCGACACCCTGTACCTCACCCAGGACCTGTTCCTGC
CCTTCTACTCCAACGTGACCGGCTTCCACACCATCAACCACACCTTCGGCAACCCCGTGATCCCGTTCAA
GGACGGCATCTACTTCGCCGCGACCGAGAAGAGCAACGTGGTCCGCGGCTGGGTGTTCGGGAGCACCATG
AATAACAAGTCCCAGAGCGTGATCATTATCAATAACTCCACCAACGTCGTGATCCGCGCCTGCAACTTCG
AGCTGTGTGACAACCCGTTCTTTGCCGTGAGCAAGCCCATGGGCACCCAGACGCACACCATGATCTTCGA
CAACGCCTTCAACTGCACCTTCGAGTACATCAGCGACGCCTTCTCCCTGGACGTGAGCGAGAAGTCCGGA
AACTTCAAGCACCTGCGCGAGTTCGTGTTCAAGAACAAAGACGGCTTCCTGTACGTGTACAAGGGCTACC
AGCCCATCGACGTCGTGCGCGACCTGCCCAGCGGCTTCAACACCCTGAAGCCCATCTTCAAGCTGCCCCT
CGGCATTAACATCACCAACTTCCGCGCCATCCTGACCGCCTTCAGCCCTGCCCAGGACATCTGGGGCACC
AGCGCCGCGGCCTACTTCGTCGGCTACCTGAAGCCCACGACCTTCATGCTGAAGTACGACGAGAACGGCA
CGATCACCGATGCCGTGGACTGCAGCCAGAACCCGCTCGCCGAGCTGAAGTGCAGCGTGAAGTCCTTCGA
GATCGACAAGGGCATCTACCAGACCAGCAACTTCCGGGTGCAGCCCACCGAATCCATCGTGCGGTTCCCC
AATATCACCAATCTGTGCCCCTTCGGCGAGGTGTTCAATGCCACCAGATTCGCCTCTGTGTACGCCTGGA
ACCGGAAGCGGATCAGCAATTGCGTGGCCGACTACTCCGTGCTGTACAACTCCGCCAGCTTCAGCACCTT
CAAGTGCTACGGCGTGTCCCCTACCAAGCTGAACGACCTGTGCTTCACAAACGTGTACGCCGACAGCTTC
GTGATCCGGGGAGATGAAGTGCGGCAGATTGCCCCTGGACAGACAGGCAAGATCGCCGACTACAACTACA
AGCTGCCCGACGACTTCACCGGCTGTGTGATTGCCTGGAACAGCAACAACCTGGACTCCAAAGTCGGCGG
CAACTACAATTACCTGTACCGGCTGTTCCGGAAGTCCAATCTGAAGCCCTTCGAGCGGGACATCTCCACC
GAGATCTATCAGGCCGGCAGCACCCCTTGTAACGGCGTGGAAGGCTTCAACTGCTACTTCCCACTGCAGT
CCTACGGCTTTCAGCCCACAAATGGCGTGGGCTATCAGCCCTACAGAGTGGTGGTGCTGAGCTTCGAACT
GCTGCATGCCCCTGCCACAGTGTGCGGCCCTAAGAAAAGCACCAATCTCGTGAAGAACAAATGCGTGAAC
TTCAACTTCAACGGCCTGACCGGCACCGGCGTGCTGACAGAGAGCAACAAGAAGTTCCTGCCATTCCAGC
AGTTCGGCCGCGACGTCAGCGACTTCACCGACAGCGTGCGCGACCCGAAGACCAGCGAGATCCTGGACAT
CTCTCCCTGCTCCTTCGGCGGTGTCAGCGTGATCACGCCCGGCACCAACGCCAGCTCCGAGGTGGCCGTC
CTGTACCAGGACGTGAACTGCACCGACGTCAGCACCGCCATCCACGCGGACCAGCTGACGCCCGCCTGGC
GCATCTACAGCACCGGCAACAACGTGTTCCAGACCCAGGCCGGCTGCCTGATCGGCGCCGAGCACGTCGA
CACCAGCTACGAGTGCGACATCCCGATTGGCGCCGGGATCTGCGCCAGCTACCACACCGTGAGCCTGCTC
CGCTCCACCAGCCAGAAGTCCATCGTGGCCTACACCATGAGCCTGGGCGCCGACAGCAGCATCGCCTACA
GCAACAACACCATCGCCATCCCGACCAACTTCTCCATCAGCATCACGACCGAGGTGATGCCCGTGAGCAT
GGCCAAGACCAGCGTGGACTGCAACATGTACATCTGCGGCGACAGCACCGAGTGCGCCAACCTGCTCCTG
CAGTACGGCTCCTTCTGCACCCAGCTGAACCGCGCCCTGAGCGGCATCGCCGCCGAGCAGGACCGCAACA
CCCGCGAGGTGTTCGCCCAGGTGAAGCAGATGTACAAGACGCCCACCCTGAAGTACTTCGGCGGCTTCAA
CTTCAGCCAGATCCTGCCCGACCCGCTGAAGCCCACCAAGCGCAGCTTCATCGAGGACCTGCTCTTCAAC
AAGGTGACGCTGGCCGACGCCGGCTTCATGAAGCAGTACGGCGAGTGCCTGGGCGACATCAACGCCCGCG
ACCTGATCTGCGCCCAGAAGTTCAACGGCCTGACCGTGCTCCCGCCGCTGCTGACCGACGACATGATCGC
CGCGTACACCGCCGCGCTGGTGAGCGGCACCGCCACGGCCGGCTGGACCTTCGGCGCCGGCGCGGCCCTG
CAGATCCCGTTCGCCATGCAGATGGCCTACCGCTTCAACGGCATCGGCGTGACCCAGAACGTGCTGTACG
AGAACCAGAAGCAGATCGCCAACCAGTTCAACAAGGCCATCAGCCAGATCCAGGAGAGCCTGACCACGAC
CAGCACGGCCCTGGGCAAGCTGCAGGACGTGGTCAACCAGAACGCCCAGGCCCTGAACACCCTGGTGAAG
CAGCTGTCCAGCAACTTCGGCGCCATCAGCTCCGTGCTGAACGATATCCTGAGCCGCCTGGACAAGGTGG
AGGCCGAGGTGCAGATCGATCGCCTGATCACCGGCCGCCTGCAGAGCCTGCAGACCTACGTGACCCAGCA
GCTGATCCGCGCCGCGGAGATCCGCGCCAGCGCGAACCTGGCCGCCACCAAGATGTCCGAGTGCGTGCTG
GGCCAGAGCAAGCGCGTGGACTTCTGCGGCAAGGGCTACCACCTGATGAGCTTCCCGCAGGCCGCGCCGC
ACGGCGTGGTCTTCCTGCACGTGACCTACGTGCCCAGCCAGGAGCGCAACTTCACCACGGCGCCCGCCAT
CTGCCACGAGGGCAAGGCCTACTTCCCGCGCGAGGGCGTGTTCGTGTTCAACGGCACCAGCTGGTTCATC
ACCCAGCGCAACTTCTTCAGCCCGCAAATCATCACCACGGACAACACCTTCGTGAGCGGCAACTGCGACG
TCGTGATCGGCATCATCAACAACACCGTGTACGACCCGCTGCAGCCCGAGCTGGACTCCTTCAAGGAGGA
GCTGGACAAGTACTTCAAGAACCACACCAGCCCGGACGTGGACCTGGGCGACATCAGCGGCATCAACGCC
AGCGTCGTGAACATCCAGAAGGAGATCGACCGCCTGAACGAGGTGGCCAAGAACCTGAACGAGAGCCTGA
TCGACCTCCAGGAGCTGGGCAAGTACGAGCAGTACATCAAGTGGCCTTGGTATGTGTGGCTGGGCTTCAT
CGCCGGGCTGATCGCCATCGTGATGGTGACCATCCTGCTCTGCTGCATGACCAGCTGCTGCTCCTGCCTG
AAGGGCGCCTGCAGCTGCGGCAGCTGCTGCAAGTTCGACGAGGACGACAGCGACCCCGTGCTGAAGGGCG
TGAAGCTGCACTACACGGGCGGCACCGAGACCAGCCAGGTGGCGCCCGCCTAGGATCCGAGCTCGGTACC
AAGCTTAAGTTTAAACCGCTGATCAGCCTCGACTGTGCCTTCTAGTTGCCAGCCATCTGTTGTTTGCCCC
TCCCCCGTGCCTTCCTTGACCCTGGAAGGTGCCACTCCCACTGTCCTTTCCTAATAAAATGAGGAAATTG
CATCGCATTGTCTGAGTAGGTGTCATTCTATTCTGGGGGGTGGGGTGGGGCAGGACAGCAAGGGGGAGGA
TTGGGAAGACAATAGCAGGCATGCTGGGGATGCGGTGGGCTCTATGGCTTCTGAGGCGGAAAGAACCAGC
TGGGGCTCTAGGGGGTATCCCC
[124 nt withheld, positions 4853-4976]
C
[91 nt withheld, positions 4978-5068]
A
[49 nt withheld, positions 5070-5118]
CCTTTGACGTTGGAGTCCACGTTCTTT
[37 nt withheld, positions 5146-5182]
ACCCTATCTCGGTCTATTCTTTTGATTTATAAGGGATTTTGCCGATTTCGGCCTATTGGTTAAAAAATGA
GCTGATTTAACAAAAATTTAACGCGAATTAATTCTGTGGAATGTGTGTCAGTTAGGGTGTGGAAAGTCCC
CAGGCTCCCCAGCAGGCAGAAGTATGCAAAGCATGCATCTCAATTAGTCAGCAACCAGGTGTGGAAAGTC
CCCAGGCTCCCCAGCAGGCAGAAGTATGCAAAGCATGCATCTCAATTAGTCAGCAACCATAGTCCCGCCC
CTAACTCCGCCCATCCCGCCCCTAACTCCGCCCAGTTCCGCCCATTCTCCGCCCCATGGCTGACTAATTT
TTTTTATTTATGCAGAGGCCGAGGCCGCCTCTGCCTCTGAGCTATTCCAGAAGTAGTGAGGAGGCTTTTT
TGGAGGCCTAGGCTTTTGCAAAAAGCTCCCGGGAGCTTGTATATCCATTTTCGGATCTGATCAAGAGACA
GGATGAGGATCGTTTCGCATGATTGAACAAGATGGATTGCACGCAGGTTCTCCGGCCGCTTGGGTGGAGA
GGCTATTCGGCTATGACTGGGCAACAGACAATCGGCTGCTCTGATGCCGCCGTGTTCCGGCTGTCAGCGC
AGGGGCGCCCGGTTCTTTTTGTCAAGACCGACCTGTCCGGTGCCCTGAATGAACTGCAGGACGAGGCAGC
GCGGCTATCGTGGCTGGCCACGACGGGCGTTCCTTGCGCAGCTGTGCTCGACGTTGTCACTGAAGCGGGA
AGGGACTGGCTGCTATTGGGCGAAGTGCCGGGGCAGGATCTCCTGTCATCTCACCTTGCTCCTGCCGAGA
AAGTATCCATCATGGCTGATGCAATGCGGCGGCTGCATACGCTTGATCCGGCTACCTGCCCATTCGACCA
CCAAGCGAAACATCGCATCGAGCGAGCACGTACTCGGATGGAAGCCGGTCTTGTCGATCAGGATGATCTG
GACGAAGAGCATCAGGGGCTCGCGCCAGCCGAACTGTTCGCCAGGCTCAAGGCGCGCATGCCCGACGGCG
AGGATCTCGTCGTGACCCATGGCGATGCCTGCTTGCCGAATATCATGGTGGAAAATGGCCGCTTTTCTGG
ATTCATCGACTGTGGCCGGCTGGGTGTGGCGGACCGCTATCAGGACATAGCGTTGGCTACCCGTGATATT
GCTGAAGAGCTTGGCGGCGAATGGGCTGACCGCTTCCTCGTGCTTTACGGTATCGCCGCTCCCGATTCGC
AGCGCATCGCCTTCTATCGCCTTCTTGACGAGTTCTTCTGAGCGGGACTCTGGGGTTCGAAATGACCGAC
CAAGCGACGCCCAACCTGCCATCACGAGATTTCGATTCCACCGCCGCCTTCTATGAAAGGTTGGGCTTCG
GAATCGTTTTCCGGGACGCCGGCTGGATGATCCTCCAGCGCGGGGATCTCATGCTGGAGTTCTTCGCCCA
CCCCAACTTGTTTATTGCAGCTTATAATGGTTACAAATAAAGCAATAGCATCACAAATTTCACAAATAAA
GCATTTTTTTCACTGCATTCTAGTTGTGGTTTGTCCAAACTCATCAATGTATCTTATCATGTCTGTATAC
CGTCGACCTCTAGCTAGAGCTTGGCGTAATCATGGTCATAGCTGTTTCCTGTGTGAAATTGTTATCCGCT
CACAATTCCACACAACATACGAGCCGGAAGCATAAAGTGTAAAGCCTGGGGTGCCTAATGAGTGAGCTAA
CTCACATTAATTGCGTTGCGCTCACTGCCCGCTTTCCAGTCGGGAAACCTGTCGTGCCAGCTGCATTAAT
GAATCGGCCAACGCGCGGGGAGAGGCGGTTTGCGTATTGGGCGCTCTTCCGCTTCCTCGCTCACTGACTC
GCTGCGCTCGGTCGTTCGGCTGCGGCGAGCGGTATCAGCTCACTCAAAGGCGGTAATACGGTTATCCACA
GAATCAGGGGATAACGCAGGAAAGAACATGTGAGCAAAAGGCCAGCAAAAGGCCAGGAACCGTAAAAAGG
CCGCGTTGCTGGCGTTTTTCCATAGGCTCCGCCCCCCTGACGAGCATCACAAAAATCGACGCTCAAGTCA
GAGGTGGCGAAACCCGACAGGACTATAAAGATACCAGGCGTTTCCCCCTGGAAGCTCCCTCGTGCGCTCT
CCTGTTCCGACCCTGCCGCTTACCGGATACCTGTCCGCCTTTCTCCCTTCGGGAAGCGTGGCGCTTTCTC
ATAGCTCACGCTGTAGGTATCTCAGTTCGGTGTAGGTCGTTCGCTCCAAGCTGGGCTGTGTGCACGAACC
CCCCGTTCAGCCCGACCGCTGCGCCTTATCCGGTAACTATCGTCTTGAGTCCAACCCGGTAAGACACGAC
TTATCGCCACTGGCAGCAGCCACTGGTAACAGGATTAGCAGAGCGAGGTATGTAGGCGGTGCTACAGAGT
TCTTGAAGTGGTGGCCTAACTACGGCTACACTAGAAGAACAGTATTTGGTATCTGCGCTCTGCTGAAGCC
AGTTACCTTCGGAAAAAGAGTTGGTAGCTCTTGATCCGGCAAACAAACCACCGCTGGTAGCGGTGGTTTT
TTTGTTTGCAAGCAGCAGATTACGCGCAGAAAAAAAGGATCTCAAGAAGATCCTTTGATCTTTTCTACGG
GGTCTGACGCTCAGTGGAACGAAAACTCACGTTAAGGGATTTTGGTCATGAGATTATCAAAAAGGATCTT
CACCTAGATCCTTTTAAATTAAAAATGAAGTTTTAAATCAATCTAAAGTATATATGAGTAAACTTGGTCT
GACAGTTACCAATGCTTAATCAGTGAGGCACCTATCTCAGCGATCTGTCTATTTCGTTCATCCATAGTTG
CCTGACTCCCCGTCGTGTAGATAACTACGATACGGGAGGGCTTACCATCTGGCCCCAGTGCTGCAATGAT
ACCGCGAGACCCACGCTCACCGGCTCCAGATTTATCAGCAATAAACCAGCCAGCCGGAAGGGCCGAGCGC
AGAAGTGGTCCTGCAACTTTATCCGCCTCCATCCAGTCTATTAATTGTTGCCGGGAAGCTAGAGTAAGTA
GTTCGCCAGTTAATAGTTTGCGCAACGTTGTTGCCATTGCTACAGGCATCGTGGTGTCACGCTCGTCGTT
TGGTATGGCTTCATTCAGCTCCGGTTCCCAACGATCAAGGCGAGTTACATGATCCCCCATGTTGTGCAAA
AAAGCGGTTAGCTCCTTCGGTCCTCCGATCGTTGTCAGAAGTAAGTTGGCCGCAGTGTTATCACTCATGG
TTATGGCAGCACTGCATAATTCTCTTACTGTCATGCCATCCGTAAGATGCTTTTCTGTGACTGGTGAGTA
CTCAACCAAGTCATTCTGAGAATAGTGTATGCGGCGACCGAGTTGCTCTTGCCCGGCGTCAATACGGGAT
AATACCGCGCCACATAGCAGAACTTTAAAAGTGCTCATCATTGGAAAACGTTCTTCGGGGCGAAAACTCT
CAAGGATCTTACCGCTGTTGAGATCCAGTTCGATGTAACCCACTCGTGCACCCAACTGATCTTCAGCATC
TTTTACTTTCACCAGCGTTTCTGGGTGAGCAAAAACAGGAAGGCAAAATGCCGCAAAAAAGGGAATAAGG
GCGACACGGAAATGTTGAATACTCATACTCTTCCTTTTTCAATATTATTGAAGCATTTATCAGGGTTATT
GTCTCATGAGCGGATACATATTTGAATGTATTTAGAAAAATAAACAAATAGGGGTTCCGCGCACATTTCC
CCGAAAAGTGCCACCTGACGTCGACGGATCGGGAGATCTCCCGATCCCCTATGGTGCACTCTCAGTACAA
TCTGCTCTGATGCCGCATAGTTAAGCCAGTATCTGCTCCCTGCTTGTGTGTTGGAGGTCGCTGAGTAGTG
CGCGAGCAAAATTTAAGCTACAACAAGGCAAGGCTTGACCGACAATTGCATGAAGAATCTGCTTAGGGTT
AGGCGTTTTGCGCTGCTTCGCGATGTACGGGCCAGATATACGCGTT
